>Addgene plasmid #187072 | pCDNA5/FRT/TO_TOM20-HaloTag7_T2A_mEGFP | addgene full sequence | sequence record 367519 | Addgene NGS Result
GACGGATCGGGAGATCTCCCGATCCCCTATGGTGCACTCTCAGTACAATCTGCTCTGATGCCGCATAGTT
AAGCCAGTATCTGCTCCCTGCTTGTGTGTTGGAGGTCGCTGAGTAGTGCGCGAGCAAAATTTAAGCTACA
ACAAGGCAAGGCTTGACCGACAATTGCATGAAGAATCTGCTTAGGGTTAGGCGTTTTGCGCTGCTTCGCG
ATGTACGGGCCAGATATACGCGTTGACATTGATTATTGACTAGTTATTAATAGTAATCAATTACGGGGTC
ATTAGTTCATAGCCCATATATGGAGTTCCGCGTTACATAACTTACGGTAAATGGCCCGCCTGGCTGACCG
CCCAACGACCCCCGCCCATTGACGTCAATAATGACGTATGTTCCCATAGTAACGCCAATAGGGACTTTCC
ATTGACGTCAATGGGTGGAGTATTTACGGTAAACTGCCCACTTGGCAGTACATCAAGTGTATCATATGCC
AAGTACGCCCCCTATTGACGTCAATGACGGTAAATGGCCCGCCTGGCATTATGCCCAGTACATGACCTTA
TGGGACTTTCCTACTTGGCAGTACATCTACGTATTAGTCATCGCTATTACCATGGTGATGCGGTTTTGGC
AGTACATCAATGGGCGTGGATAGCGGTTTGACTCACGGGGATTTCCAAGTCTCCACCCCATTGACGTCAA
TGGGAGTTTGTTTTGGCACCAAAATCAACGGGACTTTCCAAAATGTCGTAACAACTCCGCCCCATTGACG
CAAATGGGCGGTAGGCGTGTACGGTGGGAGGTCTATATAAGCAGAGCTCTCCCTATCAGTGATAGAGATC
TCCCTATCAGTGATAGAGATCGTCGACGAGCTCGTTTAGTGAACCGTCAGATCGCCTGGAGACGCCATCC
ACGCTGTTTTGACCTCCATAGAAGACACCGGGACCGATCCAGCCTCCGGACTCTAGCGTTTAAACTTAAG
CTTGGTACCGAGCTCGGATCCACTAGTCCAGTGTGGTGGAATTCTGCAGATATCCAGCAACCATGGTGGG
TCGGAACAGCGCCATCGCCGCCGGTGTATGCGGGGCCCTTTTCATTGGGTACTGCATCTACTTCGACCGC
AAAAGACGAAGTGACCCCAACTTCAAGAACAGGCTTCGAGAACGAAGAAAGAAACAGAAGCTTGCCAAGG
AGAGAGCTGGGCTTTCCAAGTTACCTGACCTTAAAGATGCTGAAGCTGTTCAGAAGTTCTTCCTTGAAGA
AATACAGCTTGGTGAAGAGTTACTAGCTCAAGGTGAATATGAGAAGGGCGTAGACCATCTGACAAATGCA
ATTGCTGTGTGTGGACAGCCACAGCAGTTACTGCAGGTCTTACAGCAAACTCTTCCACCACCAGTGTTCC
AGATGCTTCTGACTAAGCTCCCAACAATTAGTCAGAGAATTGTAAGTGCTCAGAGCTTGGCTGAAGATGA
TGTGGAAGGCGGTAGCGGGGATCCACCGGTCGCCACCGAAATCGGTACTGGCTTTCCATTCGACCCCCAT
TATGTGGAAGTCCTGGGCGAGCGCATGCACTACGTCGATGTTGGTCCGCGCGATGGCACCCCTGTGCTGT
TCCTGCACGGTAACCCGACCTCCTCCTACGTGTGGCGCAACATCATCCCGCATGTTGCACCGACCCATCG
CTGCATTGCTCCAGACCTGATCGGTATGGGCAAATCCGACAAACCAGACCTGGGTTATTTCTTCGACGAC
CACGTCCGCTTCATGGATGCCTTCATCGAAGCCCTGGGTCTGGAAGAGGTCGTCCTGGTCATTCACGACT
GGGGCTCCGCTCTGGGTTTCCACTGGGCCAAGCGCAATCCAGAGCGCGTCAAAGGTATTGCATTTATGGA
GTTCATCCGCCCTATCCCGACCTGGGACGAATGGCCAGAATTTGCCCGCGAGACCTTCCAGGCCTTCCGC
ACCACCGACGTCGGCCGCAAGCTGATCATCGATCAGAACGTTTTTATCGAGGGTACGCTGCCGATGGGTG
TCGTCCGCCCGCTGACTGAAGTCGAGATGGACCATTACCGCGAGCCGTTCCTGAATCCTGTTGACCGCGA
GCCACTGTGGCGCTTCCCAAACGAGCTGCCAATCGCCGGTGAGCCAGCGAACATCGTCGCGCTGGTCGAA
GAATACATGGACTGGCTGCACCAGTCCCCTGTCCCGAAGCTGCTGTTCTGGGGCACCCCAGGCGTTCTGA
TCCCACCGGCCGAAGCCGCTCGCCTGGCCAAAAGCCTGCCTAACTGCAAGGCTGTGGACATCGGCCCGGG
TCTGAATCTGCTGCAAGAAGACAACCCGGACCTGATCGGCAGCGAGATCGCGCGCTGGCTGTCCACGCTC
GAGATTTCCGGCGGCAGTGGAGAGGGCAGAGGAAGTCTGCTAACATGCGGTGACGTCGAGGAGAATCCTG
GCCCAGTGAGCAAGGGCGAGGAGCTGTTCACCGGGGTGGTGCCCATCCTGGTCGAGCTGGACGGCGACGT
AAACGGCCACAAGTTCAGCGTGTCCGGCGAGGGCGAGGGCGATGCCACCTACGGCAAGCTGACCCTGAAG
TTCATCTGCACCACCGGCAAGCTGCCCGTGCCCTGGCCCACCCTCGTGACCACCCTGACCTACGGCGTGC
AGTGCTTCAGCCGCTACCCCGACCACATGAAGCAGCACGACTTCTTCAAGTCCGCCATGCCCGAAGGCTA
CGTCCAGGAGCGCACCATCTTCTTCAAGGACGACGGCAACTACAAGACCCGCGCCGAGGTGAAGTTCGAG
GGCGACACCCTGGTGAACCGCATCGAGCTGAAGGGCATCGACTTCAAGGAGGACGGCAACATCCTGGGGC
ACAAGCTGGAGTACAACTACAACAGCCACAACGTCTATATCATGGCCGACAAGCAGAAGAACGGCATCAA
GGTGAACTTCAAGATCCGCCACAACATCGAGGACGGCAGCGTGCAGCTCGCCGACCACTACCAGCAGAAC
ACCCCCATCGGCGACGGCCCCGTGCTGCTGCCCGACAACCACTACCTGAGCACCCAGTCCGCCCTGAGCA
AAGACCCCAACGAGAAGCGCGATCACATGGTCCTGCTGGAGTTCGTGACCGCCGCCGGGATCACTCTCGG
CATGGACGAGCTGTACAAGTGACCGCTCGAGTCTAGAGGGCCCGTTTAAACCCGCTGATCAGCCTCGACT
GTGCCTTCTAGTTGCCAGCCATCTGTTGTTTGCCCCTCCCCCGTGCCTTCCTTGACCCTGGAAGGTGCCA
CTCCCACTGTCCTTTCCTAATAAAATGAGGAAATTGCATCGCATTGTCTGAGTAGGTGTCATTCTATTCT
GGGGGGTGGGGTGGGGCAGGACAGCAAGGGGGAGGATTGGGAAGACAATAGCAGGCATGCTGGGGATGCG
GTGGGCTCTATGGCTTCTGAGGCGGAAAGAACCAGCTGGGGCTCTAGGGGGTATCCCC
[124 nt withheld, positions 3489-3612]
C
[91 nt withheld, positions 3614-3704]
AGGGTGATGGTTCACGTACCTAGAAGTTCCTATTCCGAAGTTCCTATTCTCTAGAAAGTATAGGAACTTC
CTTGGCCAAAAAGCCTGAACTCACCGCGACGTCTGTCGAGAAGTTTCTGATCGAAAAGTTCGACAGCGTC
TCCGACCTGATGCAGCTCTCGGAGGGCGAAGAATCTCGTGCTTTCAGCTTCGATGTAGGAGGGCGTGGAT
ATGTCCTGCGGGTAAATAGCTGCGCCGATGGTTTCTACAAAGATCGTTATGTTTATCGGCACTTTGCATC
GGCCGCGCTCCCGATTCCGGAAGTGCTTGACATTGGGGAATTCAGCGAGAGCCTGACCTATTGCATCTCC
CGCCGTGCACAGGGTGTCACGTTGCAAGACCTGCCTGAAACCGAACTGCCCGCTGTTCTGCAGCCGGTCG
CGGAGGCCATGGATGCGATCGCTGCGGCCGATCTTAGCCAGACGAGCGGGTTCGGCCCATTCGGACCGCA
AGGAATCGGTCAATACACTACATGGCGTGATTTCATATGCGCGATTGCTGATCCCCATGTGTATCACTGG
CAAACTGTGATGGACGACACCGTCAGTGCGTCCGTCGCGCAGGCTCTCGATGAGCTGATGCTTTGGGCCG
AGGACTGCCCCGAAGTCCGGCACCTCGTGCACGCGGATTTCGGCTCCAACAATGTCCTGACGGACAATGG
CCGCATAACAGCGGTCATTGACTGGAGCGAGGCGATGTTCGGGGATTCCCAATACGAGGTCGCCAACATC
TTCTTCTGGAGGCCGTGGTTGGCTTGTATGGAGCAGCAGACGCGCTACTTCGAGCGGAGGCATCCGGAGC
TTGCAGGATCGCCGCGGCTCCGGGCGTATATGCTCCGCATTGGTCTTGACCAACTCTATCAGAGCTTGGT
TGACGGCAATTTCGATGATGCAGCTTGGGCGCAGGGTCGATGCGACGCAATCGTCCGATCCGGAGCCGGG
ACTGTCGGGCGTACACAAATCGCCCGCAGAAGCGCGGCCGTCTGGACCGATGGCTGTGTAGAAGTACTCG
CCGATAGTGGAAACCGACGCCCCAGCACTCGTCCGAGGGCAAAGGAATAGCACGTACTACGAGATTTCGA
TTCCACCGCCGCCTTCTATGAAAGGTTGGGCTTCGGAATCGTTTTCCGGGACGCCGGCTGGATGATCCTC
CAGCGCGGGGATCTCATGCTGGAGTTCTTCGCCCACCCCAACTTGTTTATTGCAGCTTATAATGGTTACA
AATAAAGCAATAGCATCACAAATTTCACAAATAAAGCATTTTTTTCACTGCATTCTAGTTGTGGTTTGTC
CAAACTCATCAATGTATCTTATCATGTCTGTATACCGTCGACCTCTAGCTAGAGCTTGGCGTAATCATGG
TCATAGCTGTTTCCTGTGTGAAATTGTTATCCGCTCACAATTCCACACAACATACGAGCCGGAAGCATAA
AGTGTAAAGCCTGGGGTGCCTAATGAGTGAGCTAACTCACATTAATTGCGTTGCGCTCACTGCCCGCTTT
CCAGTCGGGAAACCTGTCGTGCCAGCTGCATTAATGAATCGGCCAACGCGCGGGGAGAGGCGGTTTGCGT
ATTGGGCGCTCTTCCGCTTCCTCGCTCACTGACTCGCTGCGCTCGGTCGTTCGGCTGCGGCGAGCGGTAT
CAGCTCACTCAAAGGCGGTAATACGGTTATCCACAGAATCAGGGGATAACGCAGGAAAGAACATGTGAGC
AAAAGGCCAGCAAAAGGCCAGGAACCGTAAAAAGGCCGCGTTGCTGGCGTTTTTCCATAGGCTCCGCCCC
CCTGACGAGCATCACAAAAATCGACGCTCAAGTCGGAGGTGGCGAAACCCGACAGGACTATAAAGATACC
AGGCGTTTCCCCCTGGAAGCTCCCTCATGCGCTCTCCTGTTCCGACCCTGCCGCTTACCGGATACCTGTC
CGCCTTTCTCCCTTCGGGAAGCGTGGCGCTTTCTCATAGCTCACGCTGTAGGTATCTCAGTTCGGTGTAG
GTCGTTCGCTCCAAGCTGGGCTGTGTGCACGAACCCCCCGTTCAGCCCGACCGCTGCGCCTTATCCGGTA
ACTATCGTCTTGAGTCCAACCCGGTAAGACACGACTTATCGCCACTGGCAGCAGCCACTGGTAACAGGAT
TAGCAGAGCGAGGTATGTAGGCGGTGCTACAGAGTTCTTGAAGTGGTGGCCTAACTACGGCTACACTAGA
AGAACAGTATTTGGTATCTGCGCTCTGCTGAAGCCAGTTACCTTCGGAAAAAGAGTTGGTAGCTCTTGAT
CCGGCAAACAAACCACCGCTGGTAGCGGTGGTTTTTTTGTTTGCAAGCAGCAGATTACGCGCAGAAAAAA
AGGATCTCAAGAAGATCCTTTGATCTTTTCTACGGGGTCTGACGCTCAGTGGAACGAAAACTCACGTTAA
GGGATTTTGGTCATGAGATTATCAAAAAGGATCTTCACCTAGATCCTTTTAAATTAAAAATGAAGTTTTA
AATCAATCTAAAGTATATATGAGTAAACTTGGTCTGACAGTTACCAATGCTTAATCAGTGAGGCACCTAT
CTCAGCGATCTGTCTATTTCGTTCATCCATAGTTGCCTGACTCCCCGTCGTGTAGATAACTACGATACGG
GAGGGCTTACCATCTGGCCCCAGTGCTGCAATGATACCGCGAGACCCACGCTCACCGGCTCCAGATTTAT
CAGCAATAAACCAGCCAGCCGGAAGGGCCGAGCGCAGAAGTGGTCCTGCAACTTTATCCGCCTCCATCCA
GTCTATTAATTGTTGCCGGGAAGCTAGAGTAAGTAGTTCGCCAGTTAATAGTTTGCGCAACGTTGTTGCC
ATTGCTACAGGCATCGTGGTGTCACGCTCGTCGTTTGGTATGGCTTCATTCAGCTCCGGTTCCCAACGAT
CAAGGCGAGTTACATGATCCCCCATGTTGTGCAAAAAAGCGGTTAGCTCCTTCGGTCCTCCGATCGTTGT
CAGAAGTAAGTTGGCCGCAGTGTTATCACTCATGGTTATGGCAGCACTGCATAATTCTCTTACTGTCATG
CCATCCGTAAGATGCTTTTCTGTGACTGGTGAGTACTCAACCAAGTCATTCTGAGAATAGTGTATGCGGC
GACCGAGTTGCTCTTGCCCGGCGTCAATACGGGATAATACCGCGCCACATAGCAGAACTTTAAAAGTGCT
CATCATTGGAAAACGTTCTTCGGGGCGAAAACTCTCAAGGATCTTACCGCTGTTGAGATCCAGTTCGATG
TAACCCACTCGTGCACCCAACTGATCTTCAGCATCTTTTACTTTCACCAGCGTTTCTGGGTGAGCAAAAA
CAGGAAGGCAAAATGCCGCAAAAAAGGGAATAAGGGCGACACGGAAATGTTGAATACTCATACTCTTCCT
TTTTCAATATTATTGAAGCATTTATCAGGGTTATTGTCTCATGAGCGGATACATATTTGAATGTATTTAG
AAAAATAAACAAATAGGGGTTCCGCGCACATTTCCCCGAAAAGTGCCACCTGACGTC
Features (pLannotate 1.2.2; 23 found; start..end, strand, type, name):
     28..80      -  misc_feature   bom (fragment): basis of mobility region from pBR322
    235..614     +  enhancer       CMV enhancer: human cytomegalovirus immediate early enhancer
    615..818     +  promoter       CMV promoter: human cytomegalovirus (CMV) immediate early promoter
    820..839     +  promoter       PLtetO-1 promoter (fragment): modified phage lambda PL promoter with tet operator sites (Lutz and Bujard, 1997)
    841..860     +  promoter       PLtetO-1 promoter (fragment): modified phage lambda PL promoter with tet operator sites (Lutz and Bujard, 1997)
    868..901     +  promoter       TRE3GV promoter (fragment): 3rd-generation Tet-responsive promoter that can be activated by binding of Tet-On® 3G, optimized for retroviral and lentiviral vectors
   1043..1477    +  CDS            TOMM20: TOM20_HUMAN - Also known as KIAA0016. Experimental evidence at protein level: Swiss-Prot protein existence level 1. Central component of the receptor complex responsible for the recognition and translocation of cytosolically synthesized mitochondrial preproteins. Together with TOM22 functions as the transit peptide receptor at the surface of the mitochondrion outer membrane and facilitates the movement of preproteins into the TOM40 translocation pore (By similarity). Required for the translocation across the mitochondrial outer membrane of cytochrome P450 monooxygenases. From Homo sapiens (Hum
   1508..2392    +  CDS            HaloTag®: modified bacterial dehalogenase that forms covalent bonds with chloroalkane derivatives
   2456..3172    +  CDS            EBFP: enhanced blue variant of GFP mammalian codon-optimized
   3219..3443    +  polyA_signal   bGH poly(A) signal: bovine growth hormone polyadenylation signal
   3447..3468    +  promoter       SV40 promoter (fragment): SV40 enhancer and early promoter
   3489..3722    +  rep_origin     f1 ori (fragment) (sequence partly withheld): f1 bacteriophage origin of replication; arrow indicates direction of (+) strand synthesis
   3727..3774    +  protein_bind   FRT: FLP-mediated recombination occurs in the 8-bp core sequence TCTAGAAA (Turan and Bode, 2011). FLP recombinase from the Saccharomyces cerevisiae 2μ plasmid
   3782..4804    +  CDS            HygR: aminoglycoside phosphotransferase from E. coli; aph(4)-Ia; confers resistance to hygromycin
   4814..4939    +  CDS            ble (fragment): BLE_KLEPN - Experimental evidence at protein level: Swiss-Prot protein existence level 1. Binding protein with a strong affinity to the bleomycin family of antibiotics. Binds to CL990; an antimitotic-antibiotic compound. From Klebsiella pneumoniae.
   4934..5055    +  polyA_signal   SV40 poly(A) signal: SV40 polyadenylation signal
   5128..5144    -  protein_bind   lac operator: The lac repressor binds to the lac operator to inhibit transcription in E. coli. This inhibition can be relieved by adding lactose or isopropyl-β-D-thiogalactopyranoside (IPTG). lac repressor encoded by lacI
   5152..5182    -  promoter       lac promoter: promoter for the E. coli lac operon
   5197..5218    -  protein_bind   CAP binding site: CAP binding activates transcription in the presence of cAMP. E. coli catabolite activator protein
   5231..5323    -  CDS            lacI (fragment): lac repressor; lacI; The lac repressor binds to the lac operator to inhibit transcription in E. coli. This inhibition can be relieved by adding lactose or isopropyl-β-D-thiogalactopyranoside (IPTG).
   5506..6094    -  rep_origin     ori: high-copy-number ColE1/pMB1/pBR322/pUC origin of replication
   6265..7125    -  CDS            AmpR: β-lactamase; bla; confers resistance to ampicillin, carbenicillin, and related antibiotics
   7126..7230    -  promoter       AmpR promoter: bla
