[The description below was written by a language model from this plasmid's Addgene catalogue record and pLannotate feature annotations shown in this document.]
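Description:
pCDNA5/FRT/TO_TOM20-HaloTag7_T2A_mEGFP is a 7.3 kb mammalian expression plasmid built on the pcDNA5/FRT/TO backbone. It is designed to display the self-labelling protein HaloTag7 on the cytosolic face of the mitochondrial outer membrane. It is propagated in E. coli through a high-copy ColE1/pUC-type origin with ampicillin selection (AmpR under its own bla promoter).

The expression cassette is driven by the CMV immediate-early enhancer and promoter. This is followed by short tet operator-like matches, consistent with the "TO" design, in which transcription is repressed in cells expressing Tet repressor and induced by tetracycline or doxycycline. Elsewhere the promoter behaves constitutively. The open reading frame begins with human TOMM20, an outer-membrane import receptor that serves here as the mitochondrial anchor. TOMM20 is fused to HaloTag, a modified bacterial dehalogenase that reacts with chloroalkane ligands.

According to the construct name, a T2A ribosomal-skipping peptide then separates this fusion from mEGFP, so that free green fluorescent protein marks expressing cells. The automated annotation labels this GFP-family reading frame as EBFP and does not call the T2A, which presumably lies in the short gap between the two coding sequences. A bGH polyadenylation signal terminates the transcript.

Downstream, an FRT site directly precedes a hygromycin resistance gene with an SV40 poly(A) signal. No full promoter is annotated ahead of this gene. Flp-mediated integration into a genomic FRT landing pad is therefore what normally activates hygromycin resistance, giving isogenic stable lines. The associated publication concerns exchangeable HaloTag ligands for super-resolution fluorescence microscopy, where the construct provides a mitochondrial labelling target.
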