Addgene plasmid #187072: pCDNA5/FRT/TO_TOM20-HaloTag7_T2A_mEGFP
Purpose: Mitochondria surface expression of HaloTag7 in mammalian cells
Depositing lab: Kai Johnsson. Depositing organization: Max Planck Institute for Medical Research. Publication: Exchangeable HaloTag Ligands for Super-Resolution Fluorescence Microscopy. Kompa J, Bruins J, Glogger M, Wilhelm J, Frei MS, Tarnawski M, D'Este E, Heilemann M, Hiblot J, Johnsson K. J Am Chem Soc. 2023 Feb 8;145(5):3075-3083. doi: 10.1021/jacs.2c11969. Epub 2023 Jan 30. PubMed 36716211.
Backbone
  Vector backbone: pCDNA5/FR/TO
  Vector type: Mammalian Expression
  Selectable markers: Hygromycin
Growth in bacteria
  Bacterial resistance: Ampicillin, 100 μg/mL
  Growth temperature: 37°C
  Growth strain: DH5alpha
  Copy number: High Copy
Gene/Insert
  Gene/Insert name: TOM20-HaloTag7 (alt names: TOM20-HaloTag7; mEGFP)
  Species: H. sapiens (human)
  Cloning method: Gibson Cloning
Terms and licenses: Academic/Nonprofit Terms; Industry Terms: Not Available to Industry
How to cite: pCDNA5/FRT/TO_TOM20-HaloTag7_T2A_mEGFP was a gift from Kai Johnsson (Addgene plasmid # 187072 ; http://n2t.net/addgene:187072 ; RRID:Addgene_187072)
